>Addgene plasmid #197883 | pAAV-CAGGS-Flex-GFP | addgene full sequence | sequence record 387489 | Addgene NGS Result
CCTGCAGGCAGCTGCGCGCTCGCTCGCTCACTGAGGCCGCCCGGGCGTCGGGCGACCTTTGGTCGCCCGG
CCTCAGTGAGCGAGCGAGCGCGCAGAGAGGGAGTGGCCAACTCCATCACTAGGGGTTCCTGCGGCCGCAC
GCGTCGACATTGATTATTGACTAGTTATTAATAGTAATCAATTACGGGGTCATTAGTTCATAGCCCATAT
ATGGAGTTCCGCGTTACATAACTTACGGTAAATGGCCCGCCTGGCTGACCGCCCAACGACCCCCGCCCAT
TGACGTCAATAATGACGTATGTTCCCATAGTAACGCCAATAGGGACTTTCCATTGACGTCAATGGGTGGA
GTATTTACGGTAAACTGCCCACTTGGCAGTACATCAAGTGTATCATATGCCAAGTACGCCCCCTATTGAC
GTCAATGACGGTAAATGGCCCGCCTGGCATTATGCCCAGTACATGACCTTATGGGACTTTCCTACTTGGC
AGTACATCTACGTATTAGTCATCGCTATTACCATGGTCGAGGTGAGCCCCACGTTCTGCTTCACTCTCCC
CATCTCCCCCCCCTCCCCACCCCCAATTTTGTATTTATTTATTTTTTAATTATTTTGTGCAGCGATGGGG
GCGGGGGGGGGGGGGGGGCGCGCGCCRGGSGGGGSGGGGSGGGGSGGGGGGSGGGGSGGGGSGRGGCGGA
GAGGTGCGGCGGCAGCCAATCAGAGCGGCGCGCTCCGAAAGTTTCCTTTTATGGCGAGGCGGCGGCGGCG
GCGGCCCTATAAAAAGCGAAGCGCGCGGCGGGCGGGAGTCGCTGCGCGCTGCCTTCGCCCCGTGCCCCGC
TCCGCCGCCGCCTCGCGCCGCCCGCCCCGGCTCTGACTGACCGCGTTACTCCCACAGGTGAGCGGGCGGG
ACGGCCCTTCTCCTCCGGGCTGTAATTAGCGCTTGGTTTAATGACGGCTTGTTTCTTTTCTGTGGCTGCG
TGAAAGCCTTGAGGGGCTCCGGGAGGGCCCTTTGTGCGGGGGGAGCGGCTCGGGGGGTGCGTGCGTGTGT
GTGTGCGTGGGGAGCGCCGCGTGCGGCTCCGCGCTGCCCGGCGGCTGTGAGCGCTGCGGGCGCGGCGCGG
GGCTTTGTGCGCTCCGCAGTGTGCGCGAGGGGAGCGCGGCCGGGGGCGGTGCCCCGCGGTGCGGGGGGGG
CTGCGAGGGGAACAAAGGCTGCGTGCGGGGTGTGTGCGTGGGGGGGTGAGCAGGGGGTGTGGGCGCGTCG
GTCGGGCTGCAACCCCCCCTGCACCCCCCTCCCCGAGTTGCTGAGCACGGCCCGGCTTCGGGTGCGGGGC
TCCGTACGGGGCGTGGCGCGGGGCTCGCCGTGCCGGGCGGGGGGTGGCGGCAGGTGGGGGTGCCGGGCGG
GGCGGGGCCGCCYCGGGCCGGGGGGGGCTCGGGGGRGGGGCGCGGCGGCCCCCGGAGCGCCGGCGGCTGT
CGAGGCGCGGCGAGCCGCAGCCATTGCCTTTTATGGTAATCGTGCGAGAGGGCGCAGGGACTTCCTTTGT
CCCAAATCTGTGCGGAGCCGAAATCTGGGAGGCGCCGCCGCACCCCCTCTAGCGGGCGCGGGGCGAAGCG
GTGCGGCGCCGGCAGGAAGGAAATGGGCGGGGAGGGCCTTCGTGCGTCGCCGCGCCGCCGTCCCCTTCTC
CCTCTCCAGCCTCGGGGCTGTCCGCGGGGGGACGGCTGCCTTCGGGGGGGACGGGGCAGGGCGGGGTTCG
GCTTCTGGCGTGTGACCGGCGGCTCTAGAGCCTCTGCTAACCATGTTCATGCCTTCTTCTTTTTCCTACA
GCTCCTGGGCAACGTGCTGGTTATTGTGCTGTCTCATCATTTTGGCAAAGAATTCATAACTTCGTATAGC
ATACATTATACGAAGTTATGCAGAATGGTAGCTGGATTGTAGCTGCTATTAGCAATATGAAACCTCTTAA
TAACTTCGTATAGGATACTTTATACGAAGTTATGGATCCTTACTTGTACAGCTCGTCCATGCCGAGAGTG
ATCCCGGCGGCGGTCACGAACTCCAGCAGGACCATGTGATCGCGCTTCTCGTTGGGGTCTTTGCTCAGGG
CGGACTGGGTGCTCAGGTAGTGGTTGTCGGGCAGCAGCACGGGGCCGTCGCCGATGGGGGTGTTCTGCTG
GTAGTGGTCGGCGAGCTGCACGCTGCCGTCCTCGATGTTGTGGCGGATCTTGAAGTTCACCTTGATGCCG
TTCTTCTGCTTGTCGGCCATGATATAGACGTTGTGGCTGTTGTAGTTGTACTCCAGCTTGTGCCCCAGGA
TGTTGCCGTCCTCCTTGAAGTCGATGCCCTTCAGCTCGATGCGGTTCACCAGGGTGTCGCCCTCGAACTT
CACCTCGGCGCGGGTCTTGTAGTTGCCGTCGTCCTTGAAGAAGATGGTGCGCTCCTGGACGTAGCCTTCG
GGCATGGCGGACTTGAAGAAGTCGTGCTGCTTCATGTGGTCGGGGTAGCGGCTGAAGCACTGCACGCCGT
AGGTCAGGGTGGTCACGAGGGTGGGCCAGGGCACGGGCAGCTTGCCGGTGGTGCAGATGAACTTCAGGGT
CAGCTTGCCGTAGGTGGCATCGCCCTCGCCCTCGCCGGACACGCTGAACTTGTGGCCGTTTACGTCGCCG
TCCAGCTCGACCAGGATGGGCACCACCCCGGTGAACAGCTCCTCGCCCTTGCTCACCATGGTGGCAAGCT
TGCCTCGAGCAGCGCTGCTCGAGAGATCTATAACTTCGTATAATGTATGCTATACGAAGTTATTTGCCTT
AACCCAGAAATTATCACTGTTATTCTTTAGAATGGTGCAAAGAATAACTTCGTATAAAGTATCCTATACG
AAGTTATGCGGCCGCATCGATTAATCAACCTCTGGATTACAAAATTTGTGAAAGATTGACTGGTATTCTT
AACTATGTTGCTCCTTTTACGCTATGTGGATACGCTGCTTTAATGCCTTTGTATCATGCTATTGCTTCCC
GTATGGCTTTCATTTTCTCCTCCTTGTATAAATCCTGGTTGCTGTCTCTTTATGAGGAGTTGTGGCCCGT
TGTCAGGCAACGTGGCGTGGTGTGCACTGTGTTTGCTGACGCAACCCCCACTGGTTGGGGCATTGCCACC
ACCTGTCAGCTCCTTTCCGGGACTTTCGCTTTCCCCCTCCCTATTGCCACGGCGGAACTCATCGCCGCCT
GCCTTGCCCGCTGCTGGACAGGGGCTCGGCTGTTGGGCACTGACAATTCCGTGGTGTTGTCGGGGAAGCT
GACGTCCTTTCCATGGCTGCTCGCCTGTGTTGCCACCTGGATTCTGCGCGGGACGTCCTTCTGCTACGTC
CCTTCGGCCCTCAATCCAGCGGACCTTCCTTCCCGCGGCCTGCTGCCGGCTCTGCGGCCTCTTCCGCGTC
TTCGCCTTCGCCCTCAGACGAGTCGGATCTCCCTTTGGGCCGCCTCCCCGCATCTGATCTACGGGTGGCA
TCCCTGTGACCCCTCCCCAGTGCCTCTCCTGGCCCTGGAAGTTGCCACTCCAGTGCCCACCAGCCTTGTC
CTAATAAAATTAAGTTGCATCATTTTGTCTGACTAGGTGTCCTTCTATAATATTATGGGGTGGAGGGGGG
TGGTATGGAGCAAGGGGCAAGTTGGGAAGACAACCTGTAGGGCCTGCGGGGTCTATTGGGAACCAAGCTG
GAGTGCAGTGGCACAATCTTGGCTCACTGCAATCTCCGCCTCCTGGGTTCAAGCGATTCTCCTGCCTCAG
CCTCCCGAGTTGTTGGGATTCCAGGCATGCATGACCAGGCTCAGCTAATTTTTGTTTTTTTGGTAGAGAC
GGGGTTTCACCATATTGGCCAGGCTGGTCTCCAACTCCTAATCTCAGGTGATCTACCCACCTTGGCCTCC
CAAATTGCTGGGATTACAGGCGTGAACCACTGCTCCCTTCCCTGTCCTTCTGATTTTGTAGGTAACCACG
TGCGGACCGAGCGGCCGCAGGAACCCCTAGTGATGGAGTTGGCCACTCCCTCTCTGCGCGCTCGCTCGCT
CACTGAGGCCGGGCGACCAAAGGTCGCCCGACGCCCGGGCTTTGCCCGGGCGGCCTCAGTGAGCGAGCGA
GCGCGCAGCTGCCTGCAGGGGCGCCTGATGCGGTATTTTCTCCTTACGCATCTGTGCGGTATTTCACACC
GCATA
[95 nt withheld, positions 4206-4300]
T
[46 nt withheld, positions 4302-4347]
C
[141 nt withheld, positions 4349-4489]
CCTTTGACGTTGGAGTCCACGTTCTTT
[37 nt withheld, positions 4517-4553]
ACTCTATCTCGGGCTATTCTTTTGATTTATAAGGGATTTTGCCGATTTCGGTCTATTGGTTAAAAAATGA
GCTGATTTAACAAAAATTTAACGCGAATTTTAACAAAATATTAACGTTTACAATTTTATGGTGCACTCTC
AGTACAATCTGCTCTGATGCCGCATAGTTAAGCCAGCCCCGACACCCGCCAACACCCGCTGACGCGCCCT
GACGGGCTTGTCTGCTCCCGGCATCCGCTTACAGACAAGCTGTGACCGTCTCCGGGAGCTGCATGTGTCA
GAGGTTTTCACCGTCATCACCGAAACGCGCGAGACGAAAGGGCCTCGTGATACGCCTATTTTTATAGGTT
AATGTCATGATAATAATGGTTTCTTAGACGTCAGGTGGCACTTTTCGGGGAAATGTGCGCGGAACCCCTA
TTTGTTTATTTTTCTAAATACATTCAAATATGTATCCGCTCATGAGACAATAACCCTGATAAATGCTTCA
ATAATATTGAAAAAGGAAGAGTATGAGTATTCAACATTTCCGTGTCGCCCTTATTCCCTTTTTTGCGGCA
TTTTGCCTTCCTGTTTTTGCTCACCCAGAAACGCTGGTGAAAGTAAAAGATGCTGAAGATCAGTTGGGTG
CACGAGTGGGTTACATCGAACTGGATCTCAACAGCGGTAAGATCCTTGAGAGTTTTCGCCCCGAAGAACG
TTTTCCAATGATGAGCACTTTTAAAGTTCTGCTATGTGGCGCGGTATTATCCCGTATTGACGCCGGGCAA
GAGCAACTCGGTCGCCGCATACACTATTCTCAGAATGACTTGGTTGAGTACTCACCAGTCACAGAAAAGC
ATCTTACGGATGGCATGACAGTAAGAGAATTATGCAGTGCTGCCATAACCATGAGTGATAACACTGCGGC
CAACTTACTTCTGACAACGATCGGAGGACCGAAGGAGCTAACCGCTTTTTTGCACAACATGGGGGATCAT
GTAACTCGCCTTGATCGTTGGGAACCGGAGCTGAATGAAGCCATACCAAACGACGAGCGTGACACCACGA
TGCCTGTAGCAATGGCAACAACGTTGCGCAAACTATTAACTGGCGAACTACTTACTCTAGCTTCCCGGCA
ACAATTAATAGACTGGATGGAGGCGGATAAAGTTGCAGGACCACTTCTGCGCTCGGCCCTTCCGGCTGGC
TGGTTTATTGCTGATAAATCTGGAGCCGGTGAGCGTGGGTCTCGCGGTATCATTGCAGCACTGGGGCCAG
ATGGTAAGCCCTCCCGTATCGTAGTTATCTACACGACGGGGAGTCAGGCAACTATGGATGAACGAAATAG
ACAGATCGCTGAGATAGGTGCCTCACTGATTAAGCATTGGTAACTGTCAGACCAAGTTTACTCATATATA
CTTTAGATTGATTTAAAACTTCATTTTTAATTTAAAAGGATCTAGGTGAAGATCCTTTTTGATAATCTCA
TGACCAAAATCCCTTAACGTGAGTTTTCGTTCCACTGAGCGTCAGACCCCGTAGAAAAGATCAAAGGATC
TTCTTGAGATCCTTTTTTTCTGCGCGTAATCTGCTGCTTGCAAACAAAAAAACCACCGCTACCAGCGGTG
GTTTGTTTGCCGGATCAAGAGCTACCAACTCTTTTTCCGAAGGTAACTGGCTTCAGCAGAGCGCAGATAC
CAAATACTGTTCTTCTAGTGTAGCCGTAGTTAGGCCACCACTTCAAGAACTCTGTAGCACCGCCTACATA
CCTCGCTCTGCTAATCCTGTTACCAGTGGCTGCTGCCAGTGGCGATAAGTCGTGTCTTACCGGGTTGGAC
TCAAGACGATAGTTACCGGATAAGGCGCAGCGGTCGGGCTGAACGGGGGGTTCGTGCACACAGCCCAGCT
TGGAGCGAACGACCTACACCGAACTGAGATACCTACAGCGTGAGCTATGAGAAAGCGCCACGCTTCCCGA
AGGGAGAAAGGCGGACAGGTATCCGGTAAGCGGCAGGGTCGGAACAGGAGAGCGCACGAGGGAGCTTCCA
GGGGGAAACGCCTGGTATCTTTATAGTCCTGTCGGGTTTCGCCACCTCTGACTTGAGCGTCGATTTTTGT
GATGCTCGTCAGGGGGGCGGAGCCTATGGAAAAACGCCAGCAACGCGGCCTTTTTACGGTTCCTGGCCTT
TTGCTGGCCTTTTGCTCACATGT
Features (pLannotate 1.2.2; 22 found; start..end, strand, type, name):
     12..39      +  repeat_region  AAV2 ITR (fragment): inverted terminal repeat of adeno-associated virus serotype 2 inverted
     68..95      +  repeat_region  AAV2 ITR (fragment): inverted terminal repeat of adeno-associated virus serotype 2 inverted
    146..525     +  enhancer       CMV enhancer: human cytomegalovirus immediate early enhancer
    527..804     +  promoter       chicken β-actin promoter: No description available
    805..1821    +  intron         chimeric intron: chimera between introns from chicken β-actin and rabbit β-globin
   1876..1909    +  protein_bind   loxP: Cre-mediated recombination occurs in the 8-bp core sequence (GCATACAT). Cre recombinase
   1910..1959    -  intron         β-globin intron (fragment): internally truncated intron from human β-globin
   1960..1993    +  protein_bind   lox2272: Cre-mediated recombination occurs in the 8-bp core sequence (GGATACTT). lox2272 sites are compatible with each other, but incompatible with loxP or loxN sites (Lee and Saito, 1988). Cre recombinase
   2000..2719    -  CDS            EGFP: the original enhanced GFP (Yang et al., 1996) mammalian codon-optimized
   2760..2793    -  protein_bind   loxP: Cre-mediated recombination occurs in the 8-bp core sequence (GCATACAT). Cre recombinase
   2794..2843    -  intron         β-globin intron (fragment): internally truncated intron from human β-globin
   2844..2877    -  protein_bind   lox2272: Cre-mediated recombination occurs in the 8-bp core sequence (GGATACTT). lox2272 sites are compatible with each other, but incompatible with loxP or loxN sites (Lee and Saito, 1988). Cre recombinase
   2893..3481    +  misc_feature   WPRE: woodchuck hepatitis virus posttranscriptional regulatory element
   3493..3969    +  polyA_signal   hGH poly(A) signal: human growth hormone polyadenylation signal
   4009..4149    +  repeat_region  AAV2 ITR: inverted terminal repeat of adeno-associated virus serotype 2 inverted
   4154..4205    -  misc_feature   bom (fragment): basis of mobility region from pBR322
   4224..4679    +  rep_origin     f1 ori (sequence partly withheld): f1 bacteriophage origin of replication; arrow indicates direction of (+) strand synthesis
   4680..4729    -  misc_feature   bom (fragment): basis of mobility region from pBR322
   4831..4866    -  CDS            rop (fragment): Rop protein, which maintains plasmids at low copy number; rop
   4961..5065    +  promoter       AmpR promoter: bla
   5066..5926    +  CDS            AmpR: β-lactamase; bla; confers resistance to ampicillin, carbenicillin, and related antibiotics
   6097..6685    +  rep_origin     ori: high-copy-number ColE1/pMB1/pBR322/pUC origin of replication
