[The description below was written by a language model from this plasmid's Addgene catalogue record and pLannotate feature annotations shown in this document.]
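Description:
pAAV-CAGGS-Flex-GFP is a 6.7 kb adeno-associated virus transfer plasmid built on the pAAV-MCS backbone. It is used to package recombinant AAV that expresses GFP only in cells containing Cre recombinase. In bacteria it is maintained at high copy from a ColE1/pUC-type origin and selected with ampicillin through the bla (AmpR) gene. An f1 phage origin is also present. The expression cassette is flanked by AAV2 inverted terminal repeats, which provide the cis signals for genome replication and encapsidation. The feature table annotates the downstream ITR in full, but the upstream one only as two short fragments.

Expression is driven by the CAG (CAGGS) promoter, made up of the CMV immediate-early enhancer, the chicken β-actin promoter and a chimeric β-actin/β-globin intron, which gives strong, broad expression in mammalian cells. Downstream lies a flip-excision (FLEX) switch. A 720 bp EGFP coding sequence sits in the antisense orientation between two pairs of mutually incompatible recombination sites, loxP and lox2272, with the sites on one side in the opposite orientation to those on the other. Within each pair, the loxP and lox2272 sites are separated by a 50 bp spacer annotated as a human β-globin intron fragment. Without Cre, the inverted reading frame cannot be translated. Cre first inverts the cassette through one lox pair and then excises a site of the other pair, which locks EGFP in the sense orientation. A WPRE follows the switch to enhance transcript stability and expression, and the human growth hormone polyadenylation signal terminates the transcript.

The construct suits Cre-dependent fluorescent labelling of defined cell populations, for example in Cre driver animals. It was deposited with a study on improving the selectivity of FLEX-based transgene expression through spacer design.
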