Addgene plasmid #197883: pAAV-CAGGS-Flex-GFP
Purpose: Can be used to generate AAV virus that will express GFP in the presence of Cre
Depositing lab: Kazuto Kobayashi. Depositing organization: Fukushima Medical University. Publication: Highly selective transgene expression through the flip-excision switch system by using a unilateral spacer sequence. Matsushita N, Kato S, Nishizawa K, Sugawara M, Takeuchi K, Miyasaka Y, Mashimo T, Kobayashi K. Cell Rep Methods. 2023 Jan 18;3(2):100393. doi: 10.1016/j.crmeth.2022.100393. eCollection 2023 Feb 27. PubMed 36936079.
Backbone
  Vector backbone: pAAV-MCS
  Total vector size (bp): 6746
  Vector type: AAV
Growth in bacteria
  Bacterial resistance: Ampicillin, 100 μg/mL
  Growth temperature: 37°C
  Growth strain: NEB Stable
  Growth instructions: Stbl3 and DH5alpha are also suitable growth strains.
  Copy number: High Copy
Gene/Insert
  Gene/Insert name: GFP
  Species: Aequorea victoria
  Insert size (bp): 720
  Mutation: N/A
  Promoter: CAG
  Cloning method: Gibson Cloning
  Sequencing primers: 5′ tgctaaccatgttcatgc; 3′ cagcgtatccacatagcg
Terms and licenses: Academic/Nonprofit Terms; Industry Terms: Not Available to Industry
How to cite: pAAV-CAGGS-Flex-GFP was a gift from Kazuto Kobayashi (Addgene plasmid # 197883 ; http://n2t.net/addgene:197883 ; RRID:Addgene_197883)
